>Addgene plasmid #46636 | AB.pCCL.sin.cPPT.U6.miR-767-Decoy.hPGK.GFP.WPRE | depositor partial sequence | sequence record 65975 | miR-767 Decoy
CATCAACTGCTCAGACATGCATGGTGCACAAGTATTCTGGTCACAGAATACAACTGCTCAGACATGCATG
GTGCACAAG
