>Addgene plasmid #46636 | AB.pCCL.sin.cPPT.U6.miR-767-Decoy.hPGK.GFP.WPRE | depositor partial sequence | sequence record 65976 | empty backbone
AATGCTTCAATAATATTGAAAAAGGAAGAGTATGAGTATTCAACATTTCCGTGTCGCCCTTATTCCCTTT
TTTGCGGCATTTTGCCTTCCTGTTTTTGCTCACCCAGAAACGCTGGTGAAAGTAAAAGATGCTGAAGATC
AGTTGGGTGCACGAGTGGGTTACATCGAACTGGATCTCAACAGCGGTAAGATCCTTGAGAGTTTTCGCCC
CGAAGAACGTTTTCCAATGATGAGCACTTTTAAAGTTCTGCTATGTGGCGCGGTATTATCCCGTATTGAC
GCCGGGCAAGAGCAACTCGGTCGCCGCATACACTATTCTCAGAATGACTTGGTTGAGTACTCACCAGTCA
CAGAAAAGCATCTTACGGATGGCATGACAGTAAGAGAATTATGCAGTGCTGCCATAACCATGAGTGATAA
CACTGCGGCCAACTTACTTCTGACAACGATCGGAGGACCGAAGGAGCTAACCGCTTTTTTGCACAACATG
GGGGATCATGTAACTCGCCTTGATCGTTGGGAACCGGAGCTGAATGAAGCCATACCAAACGACGAGCGTG
ACACCACGATGCCTGTAGCAATGGCAACAACGTTGCGCAAACTATTAACTGGCGAACTACTTACTCTAGC
TTCCCGGCAACAATTAATAGACTGGATGGAGGCGGATAAAGTTGCAGGACCACTTCTGCGCTCGGCCCTT
CCGGCTGGCTGGTTTATTGCTGATAAATCTGGAGCCGGTGAGCGTGGGTCTCGCGGTATCATTGCAGCAC
TGGGGCCAGATGGTAAGCCCTCCCGTATCGTAGTTATCTACACGACGGGGAGTCAGGCAACTATGGATGA
ACGAAATAGACAGATCGCTGAGATAGGTGCCTCACTGATTAAGCATTGGTAACTGTCAGACCAAGTTTAC
TCATATATACTTTAGATTGATTTAAAACTTCATTTTTAATTTAAAAGGATCTAGGTGAAGATCCTTTTTG
ATAATCTCATGACCAAAATCCCTTAACGTGAGTTTTCGTTCCACTGAGCGTCAGACCCCGTAGAAAAGAT
CAAAGGATCTTCTTGAGATCCTTTTTTTCTGCGCGTAATCTGCTGCTTGCAAACAAAAAAACCACCGCTA
CCAGCGGTGGTTTGTTTGCCGGATCAAGAGCTACCAACTCTTTTTCCGAAGGTAACTGGCTTCAGCAGAG
CGCAGATACCAAATACTGTCCTTCTAGTGTAGCCGTAGTTAGGCCACCACTTCAAGAACTCTGTAGCACC
GCCTACATACCTCGCTCTGCTAATCCTGTTACCAGTGGCTGCTGCCAGTGGCGATAAGTCGTGTCTTACC
GGGTTGGACTCAAGACGATAGTTACCGGATAAGGCGCAGCGGTCGGGCTGAACGGGGGGTTCGTGCACAC
AGCCCAGCTTGGAGCGAACGACCTACACCGAACTGAGATACCTACAGCGTGAGCTATGAGAAAGCGCCAC
GCTTCCCGAAGGGAGAAAGGCGGACAGGTATCCGGTAAGCGGCAGGGTCGGAACAGGAGAGCGCACGAGG
GAGCTTCCAGGGGGAAACGCCTGGTATCTTTATAGTCCTGTCGGGTTTCGCCACCTCTGACTTGAGCGTC
GATTTTTGTGATGCTCGTCAGGGGGGCGGAGCCTATGGAAAAACGCCAGCAACGCGGCCTTTTTACGGTT
CCTGGCCTTTTGCTGGCCTTTTGCTCACATGTTCTTTCCTGCGTTATCCCCTGATTCTGTGGATAACCGT
ATTACCGCCTTTGAGTGAGCTGATACCGCTCGCCGCAGCCGAACGACCGAGCGCAGCGAGTCAGTGAGCG
AGGAAGCGGAAGAGCGCCCAATACGCAAACCGCCTCTCCCCGCGCGTTGGCCGATTCATTAATGCAGCTG
GCACGACAGGTTTCCCGACTGGAAAGCGGGCAGTGAGCGCAACGCAATTAATGTGAGTTAGCTCACTCAT
TAGGCACCCCAGGCTTTACACTTTATGCTTCCGGCTCGTATGTTGTGTGGAATTGTGAGCGGATAACAAT
TTCACACAGGAAACAGCTATGACCATGATTACGCCAAGCGCGCAATTAACCCTCACTAAAGGGAACAAAA
GCTGGAGCTGCAAGCTTGGCCATTGCATACGTTGTATCCATATCATAATATGTACATTTATATTGGCTCA
TGTCCAACATTACCGCCATGTTGACATTGATTATTGACTAGTTATTAATAGTAATCAATTACGGGGTCAT
TAGTTCATAGCCCATATATGGAGTTCCGCGTTACATAACTTACGGTAAATGGCCCGCCTGGCTGACCGCC
CAACGACCCCCGCCCATTGACGTCAATAATGACGTATGTTCCCATAGTAACGCCAATAGGGACTTTCCAT
TGACGTCAATGGGTGGAGTATTTACGGTAAACTGCCCACTTGGCAGTACATCAAGTGTATCATATGCCAA
GTACGCCCCCTATTGACGTCAATGACGGTAAATGGCCCGCCTGGCATTATGCCCAGTACATGACCTTATG
GGACTTTCCTACTTGGCAGTACATCTACGTATTAGTCATCGCTATTACCATGGTGATGCGGTTTTGGCAG
TACATCAATGGGCGTGGATAGCGGTTTGACTCACGGGGATTTCCAAGTCTCCACCCCATTGACGTCAATG
GGAGTTTGTTTTGGCACCAAAATCAACGGGACTTTCCAAAATGTCGTAACAACTCCGCCCCATTGACGCA
AATGGGCGGTAGGCGTGTACGGTGGGAGGTCTATATAAGCAGAGCTCGTTTAGTGAACCGGGGTCTCTCT
GGTTAGACCAGATCTGAGCCTGGGAGCTCTCTGGCTAACTAGGGAACCCACTGCTTAAGCCTCAATAAAG
CTTGCCTTGAGTGCTTCAAGTAGTGTGTGCCCGTCTGTTGTGTGACTCTGGTAACTAGAGATCCCTCAGA
CCCTTTTAGTCAGTGTGGAAAATCTCTAGCAGTGGCGCCCGAACAGGGACCTGAAAGCGAAAGGGAAACC
AGAGCTCTCTCGACGCAGGACTCGGCTTGCTGAAGCGCGCACGGCAAGAGGCGAGGGGCGGCGACTGGTG
AGTACGCCAAAAATTTTGACTAGCGGAGGCTAGAAGGAGAGAGATGGGTGCGAGAGCGTCAGTATTAAGC
GGGGGAGAATTAGATCGCGATGGGAAAAAATTCGGTTAAGGCCAGGGGGAAAGAAAAAATATAAATTAAA
ACATATAGTATGGGCAAGCAGGGAGCTAGAACGATTCGCAGTTAATCCTGGCCTGTTAGAAACATCAGAA
GGCTGTAGACAAATACTGGGACAGCTACAACCATCCCTTCAGACAGGATCAGAAGAACTTAGATCATTAT
ATAATACAGTAGCAACCCTCTATTGTGTGCATCAAAGGATAGAGATAAAAGACACCAAGGAAGCTTTAGA
CAAGATAGAGGAAGAGCAAAACAAAAGTAAGACCACCGCACAGCAAGCGGCCGCTGATCTTCAGACCTGG
AGGAGGAGATATGAGGGACAATTGGAGAAGTGAATTATATAAATATAAAGTAGTAAAAATTGAACCATTA
GGAGTAGCACCCACCAAGGCAAAGAGAAGAGTGGTGCAGAGAGAAAAAAGAGCAGTGGGAATAGGAGCTT
TGTTCCTTGGGTTCTTGGGAGCAGCAGGAAGCACTATGGGCGCAGCCTCAATGACGCTGACGGTACAGGC
CAGACAATTATTGTCTGGTATAGTGCAGCAGCAGAACAATTTGCTGAGGGCTATTGAGGCGCAACAGCAT
CTGTTGCAACTCACAGTCTGGGGCATCAAGCAGCTCCAGGCAAGAATCCTGGCTGTGGAAAGATACCTAA
AGGATCAACAGCTCCTGGGGATTTGGGGTTGCTCTGGAAAACTCATTTGCACCACTGCTGTGCCTTGGAA
TGCTAGTTGGAGTAATAAATCTCTGGAACAGATTTGGAATCACACGACCTGGATGGAGTGGGACAGAGAA
ATTAACAATTACACAAGCTTAATACACTCCTTAATTGAAGAATCGCAAAACCAGCAAGAAAAGAATGAAC
AAGAATTATTGGAATTAGATAAATGGGCAAGTTTGTGGAATTGGTTTAACATAACAAATTGGCTGTGGTA
TATAAAATTATTCATAATGATAGTAGGAGGCTTGGTAGGTTTAAGAATAGTTTTTGCTGTACTTTCTATA
GTGAATAGAGTTAGGCAGGGATATTCACCATTATCGTTTCAGACCCACCTCCCAACCCCGAGGGGACCCG
ACAGGCCCGAAGGAATAGAAGAAGAAGGTGGAGAGAGAGACAGAGACAGATCCATTCGATTAGTGAACGG
ATCTCGACGGTATCGGTTAACTTTTAAAAGAAAAGGGGGGATTGGGGGGTACAGTGCAGGGGAAAGAATA
GTAGACATAATAGCAACAGACATACAAACTAAAGAATTACAAAAACAAATTACAAAAATTCAAAATTTTA
TCGATCACGAGACTAGCCTCGAGAAGCTTGATATCGAATTCAAAAAAGACGGCGCTAGGATCATCGAGAC
GGTACCGTCTCCGATGATCCTAGCGCCGTCAAACAAGGCTTTTCTCCAAGGGATATTTATAGTCTCAAAA
CACACAATTACTTTACAGTTAGGGTGAGTTTCCTTTTGTGCTGTTTTTTAAAATAATAATTTAGTATTTG
TATCTCTTATAGAAATCCAAGCCTATCATGTAAAATGTAGCTAGTATTAAAAAGAACAGATTATCTGTCT
TTTATCGCACATTAAGCCTCTATAGTTACTAGGAAATATTATATGCAAATTAACCGGGGCAGGGGAGTAG
CCGAGCTTCTCCCACAAGTCTGTGCGAGGGGGCCGGCGCGGGCCTAGAGATGGCGGCGTCGGATGGATCC
ACTAGTTCTAGAGCGGCCATCGAATTCCCACGGGGTTGGGGTTGCGCCTTTTCCAAGGCAGCCCTGGGTT
TGCGCAGGGACGCGGCTGCTCTGGGCGTGGTTCCGGGAAACGCAGCGGCGCCGACCCTGGGTCTCGCACA
TTCTTCACGTCCGTTCGCAGCGTCACCCGGATCTTCGCCGCTACCCTTGTGGGCCCCCCGGCGACGCTTC
CTGCTCCGCCCCTAAGTCGGGAAGGTTCCTTGCGGTTCGCGGCGTGCCGGACGTGACAAACGGAAGCCGC
ACGACTCACTAGTACCCTCGCAGACGGACAGCGCCAGGGAGCAATGGCAGCGCGCCGACCGCGATGGGCT
GTGGCCAATAGCGGCTGCTCAGCGGGGCGCGCCGAGAGCAGCGGCCGGGAAGGGGCGGTGCGGGAGGCGG
GGTGTGGGGCGGTAGTGTGGGCCCTGTTCCTGCCCGCGCGGTGTTCCGCATTCTGCAAGCCTCCGGAGCG
CACGTCGGCAGTCGGCTCCCTCGTTGACCGAATCACCGACCTCTCTCCCCAGGGGGATCCACCGGTCGCC
ACCATGGTGAGCAAGGGCGAGGAGCTGTTCACCGGGGTGGTGCCCATCCTGGTCGAGCTGGACGGCGACG
TAAACGGCCACAAGTTCAGCGTGTCCGGCGAGGGCGAGGGCGATGCCACCTACGGCAAGCTGACCCTGAA
GTTCATCTGCACCACCGGCAAGCTGCCCGTGCCCTGGCCCACCCTCGTGACCACCCTGACCTACGGCGTG
CAGTGCTTCAGCCGCTACCCCGACCACATGAAGCAGCACGACTTCTTCAAGTCCGCCATGCCCGAAGGCT
ACGTCCAGGAGCGCACCATCTTCTTCAAGGACGACGGCAACTACAAGACCCGCGCCGAGGTGAAGTTCGA
GGGCGACACCCTGGTGAACCGCATCGAGCTGAAGGGCATCGACTTCAAGGAGGACGGCAACATCCTGGGG
CACAAGCTGGAGTACAACTACAACAGCCACAACGTCTATATCATGGCCGACAAGCAGAAGAACGGCATCA
AGGTGAACTTCAAGATCCGCCACAACATCGAGGACGGCAGCGTGCAGCTCGCCGACCACTACCAGCAGAA
CACCCCCATCGGCGACGGCCCCGTGCTGCTGCCCGACAACCACTACCTGAGCACCCAGTCCGCCCTGAGC
AAAGACCCCAACGAGAAGCGCGATCACATGGTCCTGCTGGAGTTCGTGACCGCCGCCGGGATCACTCTCG
GCATGGACGAGCTGTACAAGTAAAGCGGCCGCGTCGACAATCAACCTCTGGATTACAAAATTTGTGAAAG
ATTGACTGGTATTCTTAACTATGTTGCTCCTTTTACGCTATGTGGATACGCTGCTTTAATGCCTTTGTAT
CATGCTATTGCTTCCCGTATGGCTTTCATTTTCTCCTCCTTGTATAAATCCTGGTTGCTGTCTCTTTATG
AGGAGTTGTGGCCCGTTGTCAGGCAACGTGGCGTGGTGTGCACTGTGTTTGCTGACGCAACCCCCACTGG
TTGGGGCATTGCCACCACCTGTCAGCTCCTTTCCGGGACTTTCGCTTTCCCCCTCCCTATTGCCACGGCG
GAACTCATCGCCGCCTGCCTTGCCCGCTGCTGGACAGGGGCTCGGCTGTTGGGCACTGACAATTCCGTGG
TGTTGTCGGGGAAGCTGACGTCCTTTCCATGGCTGCTCGCCTGTGTTGCCACCTGGATTCTGCGCGGGAC
GTCCTTCTGCTACGTCCCTTCGGCCCTCAATCCAGCGGACCTTCCTTCCCGCGGCCTGCTGCCGGCTCTG
CGGCCTCTTCCGCGTCTTCGCCTTCGCCCTCAGACGAGTCGGATCTCCCTTTGGGCCGCCTCCCCGCCTG
GAATTCGAGCTCGGTACCTTTAAGACCAATGACTTACAAGGCAGCTGTAGATCTTAGCCACTTTTTAAAA
GAAAAGGGGGGACTGGAAGGGCTAATTCACTCCCAACGAAGACAAGATCTGCTTTTTGCTTGTACTGGGT
CTCTCTGGTTAGACCAGATCTGAGCCTGGGAGCTCTCTGGCTAACTAGGGAACCCACTGCTTAAGCCTCA
ATAAAGCTTGCCTTGAGTGCTTCAAGTAGTGTGTGCCCGTCTGTTGTGTGACTCTGGTAACTAGAGATCC
CTCAGACCCTTTTAGTCAGTGTGGAAAATCTCTAGCAGTAGTAGTTCATGTCATCTTATTATTCAGTATT
TATAACTTGCAAAGAAATGAATATCAGAGAGTGAGAGGAACTTGTTTATTGCAGCTTATAATGGTTACAA
ATAAAGCAATAGCATCACAAATTTCACAAATAAAGCATTTTTTTCACTGCATTCTAGTTGTGGTTTGTCC
AAACTCATCAATGTATCTTATCATGTCTGGCTCTAGCTATCCCGCCCCTAACTCCGCCCAGTTCCGCCCA
TTCTCCGCCCCATGGCTGACTAATTTTTTTTATTTATGCAGAGGCCGAGGCCGCCTCGGCCTCTGAGCTA
TTCCAGAAGTAGTGAGGAGGCTTTTTTGGAGGCCTAGGCTTTTGCGTCGAGACGTACCCAATTCGCCCTA
TAGTGAGTCGTATTACGCGCGCTCACTGGCCGTCGTTTTACAACGTCGTGACTGGGAAAACCCTGGCGTT
ACCCAACTTAATCGCCTTGCAGCACATCCCCCTTTCGCCAGCTGGCGTAATAGCGAAGAGGCCCGCACCG
ATCGCCCTTCCCAACAGTTGCGCAGCCTGAATGGCGAATGGCGCG
[124 nt withheld, positions 7676-7799]
C
[91 nt withheld, positions 7801-7891]
A
[49 nt withheld, positions 7893-7941]
CCTTTGACGTTGGAGTCCACGTTCTTT
[37 nt withheld, positions 7969-8005]
ACCCTATCTCGGTCTATTCTTTTGATTTATAAGGGATTTTGCCGATTTCGGCCTATTGGTTAAAAAATGA
GCTGATTTAACAAAAATTTAACGCGAATTTTAACAAAATATTAACGTTTACAATTTCC
