>Addgene plasmid #46636 | AB.pCCL.sin.cPPT.U6.miR-767-Decoy.hPGK.GFP.WPRE | addgene partial sequence | sequence record 67154 | pBluescript-SK 5'-tctagaactagtggatc-3'
CCGCGCCGGCCCCCTCGCACAGACTTGTGGGAGAAGCTCGGCTACTCCCCTGCCCCGGTTAATTTGCATA
TAATATTTCCTAGTAACTATAGAGGCTTAATGTGCGATAAAAGACAGATAATCTGTTCTTTTTAATACTA
GCTACATTTTACATGATAGGCTTGGATTTCTATAAGAGATACAAATACTAAATTATTATTTTAAAAAACA
GCACAAAAGGAAACTCACCCTAACTGTAAAGTAATTGTGTGTTTTGAGACTATAAATATCCCTTGGAGAA
AAGCCTTGTTTGACGGCGCTAGGATCATCAACTGCTCAGACATGCATGGTGCACAAGTATTCTGGTCACA
GAATACAACTGCTCAGACATGCATGGTGCACAAGATGATCCTAGCGCCGTCTTTTTTGAATTC
