[The description below was written by a language model from this plasmid's Addgene catalogue record.]
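Description:
AB.pCCL.sin.cPPT.U6.miR-767-Decoy.hPGK.GFP.WPRE is a lentiviral transfer plasmid built on the pCCL self-inactivating (sin) backbone AB.pCCLsin.PPT.U6.hPGK.GFP.wpre, recorded as 8233 bp without insert. It is maintained in bacteria as a high-copy plasmid under ampicillin selection. As the name indicates, the vector carries a central polypurine tract (cPPT), which improves nuclear import of the reverse-transcribed genome, and a WPRE, which enhances expression of the transgene transcript. The sin design means the integrated provirus lacks LTR promoter activity, so expression depends on the internal promoters. No feature table accompanies the record, so the exact positions of these elements and the origin of replication are not documented here.

The payload consists of two expression units. A human U6 (RNA polymerase III) promoter drives a 79 bp miR-767 decoy, listed as mouse in origin, which was inserted through BsmBI sites that were destroyed during cloning. A decoy of this kind is a short transcript bearing target sites for the named microRNA, so that high-level expression sequesters miR-767 and relieves repression of its natural targets. The precise arrangement of sites within the insert is not stated in the record. Downstream, the human PGK promoter drives eGFP, which serves as the marker for identifying or sorting transduced cells, since no drug resistance gene for mammalian selection is listed. The construct belongs to a collection of microRNA sensor and decoy vectors developed for high-throughput assessment of microRNA activity and function, and is used for stable loss-of-function studies of miR-767 in transduced cells.
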