Addgene plasmid #46636: AB.pCCL.sin.cPPT.U6.miR-767-Decoy.hPGK.GFP.WPRE
Depositing lab: Brian Brown. Depositing organization: Icahn School of Medicine at Mount Sinai. Publication: High-throughput assessment of microRNA activity and function using microRNA sensor and decoy libraries. Mullokandov G, Baccarini A, Ruzo A, Jayaprakash AD, Tung N, Israelow B, Evans MJ, Sachidanandam R, Brown BD. Nat Methods. 2012 Jul 1;9(8):840-6. doi: 10.1038/nmeth.2078. PubMed 22751203.
Backbone
  Vector backbone: AB.pCCLsin.PPT.U6.hPGK.GFP.wpre
  Backbone size w/o insert (bp): 8233
  Vector type: Lentiviral
  Selectable markers: eGFP
Growth in bacteria
  Bacterial resistance: Ampicillin, 100 μg/mL
  Growth temperature: 37°C
  Growth strain: Stbl3
  Copy number: High Copy
Gene/Insert
  Gene/Insert name: miR-767 Decoy (alt name: 8298)
  Species: M. musculus (mouse)
  Insert size (bp): 79
  Promoter: hU6
  Cloning method: Restriction Enzyme; 5′ cloning site BsmBI (destroyed during cloning); 3′ cloning site BsmBI (destroyed during cloning)
  Sequencing primers: 5′ CATAATAGCAACAGACATAC; 3′ pBluescriptSK_primer
Terms and licenses: Academic/Nonprofit Terms; Industry Terms: Not Available to Industry
Depositor comments: Depositor Website: http://www.mountsinai.org/profiles/brian-d-brown/ Please cite Mullokandov, Baccarini, Ruzo et al. Nature Methods 2013.
How to cite: AB.pCCL.sin.cPPT.U6.miR-767-Decoy.hPGK.GFP.WPRE was a gift from Brian Brown (Addgene plasmid # 46636 ; http://n2t.net/addgene:46636 ; RRID:Addgene_46636)
